Addgene plasmid #32206: pCMMP-EnvA-IRES-GFP
Depositing lab: Edward Callaway. Depositing organization: Salk Institute for Biological Studies. Publication: Monosynaptic restriction of transsynaptic tracing from single, genetically targeted neurons. Wickersham IR, Lyon DC, Barnard RJ, Mori T, Finke S, Conzelmann KK, Young JA, Callaway EM. Neuron. 2007 Mar 1. 53(5):639-47. 10.1016/j.neuron.2007.01.033 PubMed 17329205.
Backbone
  Vector backbone: pCMMP-IRES-GFP
  Vector type: Mammalian Expression, Retroviral
Growth in bacteria
  Bacterial resistance: Ampicillin, 100 μg/mL
  Growth temperature: 37°C
  Growth strain: DH5alpha
  Copy number: Unknown
Gene/Insert
  Gene/Insert name: EnvARGCD
  Insert size (bp): 1854
  Cloning method: Restriction Enzyme; 5′ cloning site NotI (not destroyed); 3′ cloning site NotI (not destroyed)
  Sequencing primers: 5′ NA
Terms and licenses: Academic/Nonprofit Terms; Industry Terms: Not Available to Industry
How to cite: pCMMP-EnvA-IRES-GFP was a gift from Edward Callaway (Addgene plasmid # 32206 ; http://n2t.net/addgene:32206 ; RRID:Addgene_32206)
