[The description below was written by a language model from this plasmid's Addgene catalogue record.]
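Description:
pCMMP-EnvA-IRES-GFP is a retroviral and mammalian expression plasmid built on the pCMMP-IRES-GFP backbone. It is propagated in E. coli under ampicillin selection; the record lists its copy number as unknown and does not name the bacterial origin of replication. No feature table is provided, so the promoter and the viral elements (LTRs, packaging signal) are not explicitly documented. In retroviral vectors of this type, expression is normally driven from the 5′ LTR and the transcript is packaged through a psi signal when the plasmid is introduced into packaging cells.

The insert, recorded as EnvARGCD, is 1854 bp and was cloned as a NotI fragment, with both NotI sites retained. Because the same site flanks both ends, the cloning was not directional. The plasmid name shows that this is an EnvA-derived sequence. EnvA is the envelope glycoprotein of avian sarcoma and leukosis virus subgroup A, which mediates entry only into cells expressing the TVA receptor. The insert name suggests a chimeric form carrying a rabies glycoprotein cytoplasmic domain, but the record does not spell this out. The insert lies upstream of an IRES-GFP cassette, so a single bicistronic transcript yields both the envelope protein and GFP, and green fluorescence marks the transduced or transfected cells that express EnvA.

The associated publication concerns monosynaptically restricted transsynaptic tracing from genetically targeted neurons. In that context, the construct is suited to expressing EnvA in producer cells in order to pseudotype glycoprotein-deleted rabies virus. The resulting particles infect only TVA-expressing starter neurons.
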