>Addgene plasmid #32206 | pCMMP-EnvA-IRES-GFP | addgene partial sequence | sequence record 37510 | pBMN-5
GACATCCTCTGCGAGCTCCACCGCGGTGGCGGCCGCATGGAAGCCGTCATAAAGGCATTTCTGACTGGGC
ACCCTGGAAAGGTGAGCAAGAAGGACTCCAAGAAGAAGCCGCCAGCAACAAGCAAGAAAGACCCGGAGAA
GACGCCCTTGCTGCCAACGAGAGTTAATTATATTATTGGTGTCCTGGTCTTGTGTGAGGTAACGGGGGTA
AGAGCTGATGTCCACTTACTCGAGCAGCCAGGGAACCTTTGGATTACATGGGCCAACCGTACAGGCCAAA
CGGATTTTTGCCTCTCTACACAGTCAGCCACCTCCCCTTTTCAAACATGTTTGATAGGTATCCCGTCCCC
TATTTCCGAGGGTGATTTTAAGGGATATGTTTCTGATACAAATTGCACCACCTTGGGAACTGATCGGTTA
GTCTCGTCAGCCGACTTTACTGGCGGACCTGACAACAGTACCACCCTCACTTATCGGAAGGTCTCATGCT
TGTTGTTAAAGCTGAATGTCTCTATGTGGGATGAGCCACCTGAACTACAGCTGTTAGGTTCCCAGTCTCT
CCCTAACATTACTAATATTGCTCAGATTTCCGGTATAACCGGGGGATGCGTAGGCTTCAGACCACAAGGG
GTTCCTTGGTATCTAGGTTGGTCTAGACAGGAGGCCACGCGGTTTCTCCTTAGACACCCCTCTTTCTCTA
AATCCACGGAACCGTTTACGGTGGTGACAGCGGATAGGCACAATCTTTTTATGGGGAGTGAGTACTGCGG
TGCATATGGCTACAGATTTTGGAACATGTATAACTGCTCACAGGTGGGGCGGCAGTACCGCTGTGGTAAT
GCGCGCAGCCCCCGCCGGTC
